Addgene plasmid #27174: pCGN-ATF6 (1-373)m1
Purpose: For mammalian expression of the cytoplasmic domain of human ATF6 with mutations eliminating DNA binding and with an HA tag.
Depositing lab: Ron Prywes. Depositing organization: Columbia University. Publication: Activation of ATF6 and an ATF6 DNA binding site by the endoplasmic reticulum stress response. Wang Y, Shen J, Arenzana N, Tirasophon W, Kaufman RJ, Prywes R. J Biol Chem. 2000 Sep 1. 275(35):27013-20. 10.1074/jbc.M003322200 PubMed 10856300.
Backbone
  Vector backbone: pCGN
  Backbone size w/o insert (bp): 7500
  Vector type: Mammalian Expression
  Selectable markers: Hygromycin
Growth in bacteria
  Bacterial resistance: Ampicillin, 100 μg/mL
  Growth temperature: 37°C
  Growth strain: DH5alpha
  Copy number: High Copy
Gene/Insert
  Gene/Insert name: ATF6
  Species: H. sapiens (human)
  Insert size (bp): 1119
  Mutation: Contains only aa 1-373 Amino acids 315–317 are changed from KNR to TAA
  Entrez Gene: ATF6 (a.k.a. ACHM7, ATF6A, ATP6alpha)
  Tag / fusion protein: HA (N terminal on insert)
  Cloning method: Restriction Enzyme; 5′ cloning site XbaI (not destroyed); 3′ cloning site BamHI (not destroyed)
  Sequencing primers: 5′ CMV-F; 3′ Bglob-pA-R
Terms and licenses: Academic/Nonprofit Terms; Industry Terms: Not Available to Industry
Depositor comments: This is the dominant negative form of ATF6
How to cite: pCGN-ATF6 (1-373)m1 was a gift from Ron Prywes (Addgene plasmid # 27174 ; http://n2t.net/addgene:27174 ; RRID:Addgene_27174)
