[The description below was written by a language model from this plasmid's Addgene catalogue record.]
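Description:
pCGN-ATF6 (1-373)m1 is a mammalian expression plasmid built on the pCGN backbone (about 7.5 kb without insert) that produces a truncated, DNA-binding-defective form of human ATF6 carrying an N-terminal HA epitope tag. It is maintained in E. coli as a high-copy plasmid under ampicillin selection, and the record lists hygromycin as the selectable marker for mammalian cells. The promoter is not stated explicitly. However, the recommended sequencing primers (a CMV forward primer and a beta-globin polyA reverse primer) suggest that the insert sits between a CMV promoter and a beta-globin polyadenylation signal. No feature table is provided to confirm this or other backbone details.

The roughly 1.1 kb insert, cloned between XbaI and BamHI sites that both remain intact, encodes amino acids 1–373 of ATF6. This is the cytoplasmic portion of the protein, without the rest of the full-length protein. ATF6 is a transcription factor involved in the endoplasmic reticulum stress response, and its cytoplasmic domain is the part that carries its transcription factor functions. In this m1 variant, residues 315–317 are changed from KNR to TAA, which eliminates DNA binding. The depositor describes the resulting protein as the dominant-negative form of ATF6. The construct is therefore suited to transfection experiments that interfere with ATF6-dependent transcription, such as testing whether ATF6 is needed to activate ER stress-responsive genes or reporters. The HA tag allows the expressed protein to be detected or immunoprecipitated with anti-HA antibodies.
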