>Addgene plasmid #27174 | pCGN-ATF6 (1-373)m1 | addgene partial sequence | sequence record 33472 | 27174 with Bglob-pA-R
TGGCCACACCAGCCACCACCTTCTGATAGGCAGCCTGCACCTGAGGAGTGAATTCTTTGCCAAAATGATG
AGACAGCACAACAACCAGCACGTTGCCCAGGAGCTGTAGGAAAGAGAAGAAGGCATGAACATGGTTAGCA
GAGGGGCCCGGTTTGGACTCAGAGTATTTTATCCTCATCTCAAACAGTGTATATCATTGTAACCATAAAG
AGAAAGGCAGGATGATGACCAGGGTGTAGTTGTTTCTACCAATAAGAATATTTCCACGCCAGCCAGAATT
TATATGCAGAAATATTCTACCTTATCATTTAATTATAACAATTGTTCTCTAAAACTGTGCTGAAGTACAA
TATAATATACCCTGATTGCCTTGAAAAAAAAGTGATTAGAGAAAGTACTTACAATCTGACAAATAAACAA
AAGTGAATTTAAAAATTCGTTACAAATGCAAGCTAAAGTTTAACGAAAAAGTTACAGAAAATGAAAAGAA
AATAAGAGGAGACAATGGTTGTCAACAGAGTAGAAAGTGAAAGAAACAAAATTATCATGAGGGTCCATGG
TGATACAAGGGACATCTTCCCATTCTAAACAACACCCTGAAAACTTTGCCCCCTCCATATAACATGAATT
TTACAATAGCGAAAAAGAAAGAACAATCAAGGGTCCCCAAACTCACCCTGAAGTTCTCAGGATCCACTAG
GGACTTTAAGCCTCTGGTTCTCTGACACAACTTCATCCAGCTGCCGCTTCAGTGTTCCATTTTCTTTCTT
CAGTTGCTCGTTTTCTGAGAGGGCAGCCTTTAATCTCGCCTCTAACCCTAGCATATATTCTTTCTTCTTC
TTGCGAGACTGACAAGCGGATTCTGCAGCTGTTATCATACGTTGCTGTCTCCTTA
