>Addgene plasmid #27174 | pCGN-ATF6 (1-373)m1 | addgene partial sequence | sequence record 33473 | 27174 with CMV-F
GGGCATTAGCGACTGTTAGTGAACCGTCAGATCGCCTGGAGACGCCATCCACGCTGTTTTGACCTCCATA
GAAGACACCGGGACCGATCCAGCCTCCGGGGGATCTTGGTGGCGTGAAACTCCCGCACCTCTTCGGCCAG
CGCCTTGTAGAAGCGCGTATGGCTTCTAGCTATCCTTATGACGTGCCTGACTATGCCAGCCTGGGAGGAC
CTTCTAGAATGGGGGAGCCGGCTGGGGTTGCCGGCACCATGGAGTCACCTTTTAGCCCGGGACTCTTTCA
CAGGCTGGATGAAGATTGGGATTCTGCTCTCTTTGCTGAACTCGGTTATTTCACAGACACTGATGAGCTG
CAATTGGAAGCAGCAAATGAGACGTATGAAAACAATTTTGATAATCTTGATTTTGATTTGGATTTGTTAC
CTTGGGAGTCAGACATTTGGGACATCAACAACCAAATCTGTACAGTTAAAGATATTAAGGCAGAACCCCA
GCCACTTTCTCCAGCCTCCTCAAGTTATTCAGTCTCATCTCCTCGGTCAGTGGACTCTTATTCTTCAACT
CAGCATGTTCCTGAGGAGTTGGATTTGTCTTCTAGTTCTCAGATGTCTCCCCTTTCCTTATATGGTGAAA
ACTCTAATAGTCTCTCTTCACCGGAGCCACTGAAGGAAGATAAGCCTGTCACTGGTTCTAGGAACAAGAC
TGAAAATGGACTGACTCCAAAGAAAAAAATTCAGGTGAATTCAAAACCTTCAATTCAGCCCAAGCCTTTA
TTGCTTCCAGCAGCACCCAAGACTCAAACAAACTCCAGTGTTCCAGCAAAAACCATCATTATTCAGACAG
TACCAACGCTTATGCCATTGGCAAAGCAGCAACCAATTATCAGTTTACAACCTGCACCCACTAAAGGC
